>Addgene plasmid #50811 | PFA0445w-bio-His | depositor full sequence | sequence record 76300 | PFA0445w-bio-His sequence 9711 bps
CATGTTGACATTGATTATTGACTAGTTATTAATAGTAATCAATTACGGGGTCATTAGTTCATAGCCCATA
TATGGAGTTCCGCGTTACATAACTTACGGTAAATGGCCCGCCTGGCTGACCGCCCAACGACCCCCGCCCA
TTGACGTCAATAATGACGTATGTTCCCATAGTAACGCCAATAGGGACTTTCCATTGACGTCAATGGGTGG
AGTATTTACGGTAAACTGCCCACTTGGCAGTACATCAAGTGTATCATATGCCAAGTCCGCCCCCTATTGA
CGTCAATGACGGTAAATGGCCCGCCTGGCATTATGCCCAGTACATGACCTTACGGGACTTTCCTACTTGG
CAGTACATCTACGTATTAGTCATCGCTATTACCATGGTGATGCGGTTTTGGCAGTACACCAATGGGCGTG
GATAGCGGTTTGACTCACGGGGATTTCCAAGTCTCCACCCCATTGACGTCAATGGGAGTTTGTTTTGGCA
CCAAAATCAACGGGACTTTCCAAAATGTCGTAATAACCCCGCCCCGTTGACGCAAATGGGCGGTAGGCGT
GTACGGTGGGAGGTCTATATAAGCAGAGCTCGTTTAGTGAACCGTCAGATCCTCACTCTCTTCCGCATCG
CTGTCTGCGAGGGCCAGCTGTTGGGCTCGCGGTTGAGGACAAACTCTTCGCGGTCTTTCCAGTACTCTTG
GATCGGAAACCCGTCGGCCTCCGAACGGTACTCCGCCACCGAGGGACCTGAGCGAGTCCGCATCGACCGG
ATCGGAAAACCTCTCGAGAAAGGCGTCTAACCAGTCACAGTCGCAAGGTAGGCTGAGCACCGTGGCGGGC
GGCAGCGGGTGGCGGTCGGGGTTGTTTCTGGCGGAGGTGCTGCTGATGATGTAATTAAAGTAGGCGGTCT
TGAGACGGCGGATGGTCGAGGTGAGGTGTGGCAGGCTTGAGATCCAGCTGTTGGGGTGAGTACTCCCTCT
CAAAAGCGGGCATTACTTCTGCGCTAAGATTGTCAGTTTCCAAAAACGAGGAGGATTTGATATTCACCTG
GCCCGATCTGGCCATACACTTGAGTGACAATGACATCCACTTTGCCTTTCTCTCCACAGGTGTCCACTCC
CAGGTCCAAGTTTGCCACCATGGAGTTTCAGACCCAGGTACTCATGTCCCTGCTGCTCTGCATGTCTGGT
GCGGCCGCAAAAGCCCCTGAGACAAGCCTGGAAAAGATCACCGAGTTCCGGCAGCAGCACAGAAAGACCC
TGGACGGCAGACTGTGCGCCGCTGCCTTCCTGCACGACGACCAGACCTACACCAACTGCGCCACCAGCCT
GAGCCCCGATGGCACATCTGGCCGCGAGTGGTGCTACGTGGAAGTGCAGCTGCTGGGCAAGGGCAGCAGA
GACTGGGACTACTGCCGGGACAGCATCAACTACGACAAGCTGCGGCTGCACGCCAAGAAGGTGTTCGAGG
AAAAGAGCCTGGAAGCCGACCGGCTGAAGGACAGACTGCACGTGCTGAACAGCCGGGTGTACTCCATGCT
GCAGAAATACGACAGCGTGTGCGGCAAGAAGCACGAGCTGATCAACAGCCGGATCGAGAAGATCAACGAG
TGGCTGGACAAGAGCAGCGAGAGCATCATGAAGATCGAGAACAACGCCAACGACCTGAACAGCGCCAAGT
CCATCATCGACCAGCTGCAGATCGACATCAAAGAAGAGAACAAGAACGTCAAGCAGAGCGAGGAAAACTG
CAAGAACCTGCCCGGCTACGAGAACGAGCCTCACAGCGACGGACTGAAGGTGTCCTACTTCAACAACCTG
TTCTTCGACGGCATCCCCATCGAGACAAGAATCGAGAAGGATATCAACTTCCTGTACAACAGCAGAGGCC
CCCTGGAAAACATTGCCCCCCACAAGTACAGCATCAGATACGAGGGCTACATCTTCGTGCCCCACAACGG
CGCCTACACCTTCACCATCGAAACCGACTGCTACATCCGGCTGCTGGTCAACAACAAAGTGATCCTGACC
TACGGCCTGGAAGAGGTGGTGGACATGACCGACGAGAACATGTACCACTACAACCAGCACGATATGTACC
AGTATAACGACGGCTACAAGCTGAACACCCCCTTCAGCTTCAGCTACCCCCAGTACAGCCACATCAAGTA
CACCCTGAACAACGACGACCTGAGCGAGATCATTAAGAAGAACTCCATCCCTATCGAACTGCTGGGCGGA
GAGAAGCACAAGTTCGTGCTGGAAATCAGCCACAGCGCCCACCTGAAGTACAAGAACGAGGAAAGCAGCA
GCTTCAAGCTCTACTGGAAGTCCAGCAGAATCCACCAGCAGATTATCCAGAGCCACTACTTCTTCACCGA
GAACATCATCCCCCCCACCCGGTTCAGCAGCCTGGACCCCGATATCTTCGAGCTGGGCCTGGTGGATATC
AATCAGCAGGTCTACAAGAACAACAACAACTGGATCATCACCAACGTGAACACCAAATACGTGGGCCTGC
ATCTGCTGAAAACCCAGGAACACCCCACCTACAACAATTTCGCCCTGAGCATCAACACCGCCAGCAACCT
GTTTATCGCCAGCCCCATCGACAACGTGTTCCCCCTGTCCCCCTACAAGGACAGCCTGTGGAAAGTGTTC
GACACCGGCGACATCATCGAGATTGAAAACAAGGGCAACAGCAACAACAACAACAATATCATCTACAAGA
AGAAGCAGTTCAAGATCAAGTTCATCCCCCTGAAGAACAAGGCCGAGCTGAAGTTCTATATCTCCAACAA
CATCCCATTCTTCATCTTCGCTCAGCAGCGCAAGATCTTCCCCACCATCTGCAACGGCGAGCAGCAGATC
CTGAGCAGCCCCAGCAACGCCGTGTTCAAAGAGTGCGAAGAGAGCAGCTCCCTGAGCAAAGAGTTCAACT
GTATCGCCGGCCTGTCCAGCCTGCACATGGACAAGAAATTCCACGTGTGGCGGAGCCTGAACTCCGGCAT
CGGCGAGTACATCAAAGTGTCCTTCAACACCCCCGTGCAGATCAACAAGTTCCGGTTCAAGCCCCGGGAC
GACGTGCTGACATGGCCCTCTGAGATCAGCCTGCTGTTCGACGACACAGAGATCATCATTCCCATCCTGC
ACACCAGCAACATCGAGCACAATACCGCCAAGCTCGAGCACCCCATCATCACAACCTTCGTGAAGATTGA
GATCAAGGACATGTTCCTGAACCACAACGAGGCTGGCGGCTCCTTTGAGCTGATCGGCAACAGCTGCAAC
CTGGCCAACGACGATTACCTGACACACCACGGCGCCACAATCGATATCAACGACTGCCACAACAACGCTC
TGAACAATATCCCCGATGTGCTGCCCCTGATCCACGGCGACAAGTTTCTGATCACCTGTGACCCCAACTG
CCTGGACAACCTGGCTGGCGAGGTGTACGGCAGCGACGTGTACTCTATCGACAGCAGCATCTGCAAGGCC
TCCATCCATGCCGGCGTGTGCAACATCCAGAACAAGCACAACTGCAAGTTCCTCATCATCATCAACGAGA
AGCAGAAGAATTACATCGGCACCCTGCAGAACAGAATCCTGTCCCTGAACCAGGCCAACAATGCCAATCT
GGCCTTCACCTTCTCCCCAATCATCAACCCCAACTTCGCCCAGTTCTACAGCTCCTACCCCAACAGCTAC
AGCATCGTGTTCAAGCGGAACGACGATCTGAACCTGCCTAACAAATTCCTGATCGACTACGGCGACGTGT
TCAACAACTACGGCAGCTTCGCCTATGGCTGGAACAAGCCTATCACCTTCCTGAATAGCGCCTCCCAGAA
GAAGAAGTCCTACAGCAACGGCCTGTACAGCGGCGGCATCCCTTTTCCACCCGCCACCGCTAGCCAGCAC
TGCATCACCGATCTGGAATGCCAGACCAACTTCTGGACCTTCCAGACCCACGAGAATGGGGCCTACACCA
TCCAGGTGCTCGTGGGAAATCTGGCCAGCGACATCAAGCAGAACACCTTTATCGAAGTGAACGGCCTGCC
CCTCATCAAGAACATTCAGCTGGAAAAAAACGAGTACTTCGTGGCCGTGAAGAACGTCCACGTGACCAGC
CGGTCCCTGATCTTCACCAGCACCTGTCTGGAAACCGACAACGAGTGCGCCAATGCCAAGACCACCATCA
TGGCCCTGCAGATTCTGAAGATTGGCGCGCCGTCGACCTCCATCACGGCCTATAAGAGTGAGGGGGAGTC
AGCGGAGTTCTCCTTCCCACTCAACCTTGGAGAGGAAAGCCTGCAGGGAGAGTTGAGATGGAAGGCAGAG
AAGGCTCCTTCTTCCCAGTCCTGGATCACCTTCTCCCTAAAGAACCAAAAGGTGTCTGTGCAGAAGTCTA
CTAGCAACCCCAAGTTCCAGCTGTCCGAAACGCTCCCACTCACCCTTCAGATACCCCAGGTCTCCCTTCA
GTTTGCTGGTTCTGGCAACCTGACCCTGACTCTGGACAGAGGGATACTGTATCAGGAAGTGAACCTGGTG
GTGATGAAAGTGACTCAGCCCGACAGCAACACTTTGACCTGTGAGGTGATGGGACCCACCTCACCCAAGA
TGAGACTGATCTTGAAGCAGGAGAATCAGGAGGCCAGGGTCTCCAGGCAGGAGAAAGTGATTCAAGTGCA
GGCCCCTGAAGCAGGGGTGTGGCAATGTCTACTGAGTGAAGGTGAAGAGGTCAAGATGGACTCCAAGATC
CAGGTTTTATCCAAAGGGTTGAATTCCGGCAGCCTGCACCACATCCTGGACGCCCAGAAGATGCTGTGGA
ACCACAGGGACAGGAACCTGCCTCCTCTGGCCCCTCTGGGCCCCCACCACCATCACCACCATTGAGTCTA
GACACGTGATTAATTAAGGATCCCCCGACCTCGACCTCTGGCTAATAAAGGAAATTTATTTTCATTGCAA
TAGTGTGTTGGAATTTTTTGTGTCTCTCACTCGGAAGGACATATGGGAGGGCAAATCATTTGGTCGAGAT
CCCTCGGAGATCTCTAGCTAGAGGATCGATCCCCGCCCCGGACGAACTAAACCTGACTACGACATCTCTG
CCCCTTCTTCGCGGGGCAGTGCATGTAATCCCTTCAGTTGGTTGGTACAACTTGCCAACTGGGCCCTGTT
CCACATGTGACACGGGGGGGGACCAAACACAAAGGGGTTCTCTGACTGTAGTTGACATCCTTATAAATGG
ATGTGCACATTTGCCAACACTGAGTGGCTTTCATCCTGGAGCAGACTTTGCAGTCTGTGGACTGCAACAC
AACATTGCCTTTATGTGTAACTCTTGGCTGAAGCTCTTACACCAATGCTGGGGGACATGTACCTCCCAGG
GGCCCAGGAAGACTACGGGAGGCTACACCAACGTCAATCAGAGGGGCCTGTGTAGCTACCGATAAGCGGA
CCCTCAAGAGGGCATTAGCAATAGTGTTTATAAGGCCCCCTTGTTAACCCTAAACGGGTAGCATATGCTT
CCCGGGTAGTAGTATATACTATCCAGACTAACCCTAATTCAATAGCATATGTTACCCAACGGGAAGCATA
TGCTATCGAATTAGGGTTAGTAAAAGGGTCCTAAGGAACAGCGATATCTCCCACCCCATGAGCTGTCACG
GTTTTATTTACATGGGGTCAGGATTCCACGAGGGTAGTGAACCATTTTAGTCACAAGGGCAGTGGCTGAA
GATCAAGGAGCGGGCAGTGAACTCTCCTGAATCTTCGCCTGCTTCTTCATTCTCCTTCGTTTAGCTAATA
GAATAACTGCTGAGTTGTGAACAGTAAGGTGTATGTGAGGTGCTCGAAAACAAGGTTTCAGGTGACGCCC
CCAGAATAAAATTTGGACGGGGGGTTCAGTGGTGGCATTGTGCTATGACACCAATATAACCCTCACAAAC
CCCTTGGGCAATAAATACTAGTGTAGGAATGAAACATTCTGAATATCTTTAACAATAGAAATCCATGGGG
TGGGGACAAGCCGTAAAGACTGGATGTCCATCTCACACGAATTTATGGCTATGGGCAACACATAATCCTA
GTGCAATATGATACTGGGGTTATTAAGATGTGTCCCAGGCAGGGACCAAGACAGGTGAACCATGTTGTTA
CACTCTATTTGTAACAAGGGGAAAGAGAGTGGACGCCGACAGCAGCGGACTCCACTGGTTGTCTCTAACA
CCCCCGAAAATTAAACGGGGCTCCACGCCAATGGGGCCCATAAACAAAGACAAGTGGCCACTCTTTTTTT
TGAAATTGTGGAGTGGGGGCACGCGTCAGCCCCCACACGCCGCCCTGCGGTTTTGGACTGTAAAATAAGG
GTGTAATAACTTGGCTGATTGTAACCCCGCTAACCACTGCGGTCAAACCACTTGCCCACAAAACCACTAA
TGGCACCCCGGGGAATACCTGCATAAGTAGGTGGGCGGGCCAAGATAGGGGCGCGATTGCTGCGATCTGG
AGGACAAATTACACACACTTGCGCCTGAGCGCCAAGCACAGGGTTGTTGGTCCTCATATTCACGAGGTCG
CTGAGAGCACGGTGGGCTAATGTTGCCATGGGTAGCATATACTACCCAAATATCTGGATAGCATATGCTA
TCCTAATCTATATCTGGGTAGCATAGGCTATCCTAATCTATATCTGGGTAGCATATGCTATCCTAATCTA
TATCTGGGTAGTATATGCTATCCTAATTTATATCTGGGTAGCATAGGCTATCCTAATCTATATCTGGGTA
GCATATGCTATCCTAATCTATATCTGGGTAGTATATGCTATCCTAATCTGTATCCGGGTAGCATATGCTA
TCCTAATAGAGATTAGGGTAGTATATGCTATCCTAATTTATATCTGGGTAGCATATACTACCCAAATATC
TGGATAGCATATGCTATCCTAATCTATATCTGGGTAGCATATGCTATCCTAATCTATATCTGGGTAGCAT
AGGCTATCCTAATCTATATCTGGGTAGCATATGCTATCCTAATCTATATCTGGGTAGTATATGCTATCCT
AATTTATATCTGGGTAGCATAGGCTATCCTAATCTATATCTGGGTAGCATATGCTATCCTAATCTATATC
TGGGTAGTATATGCTATCCTAATCTGTATCCGGGTAGCATATGCTATCCTCATGATAAGCTGTCAAACAT
GAGAATTTTCTTGAAGACGAAAGGGCCTCGTGATACGCCTATTTTTATAGGTTAATGTCATGATAATAAT
GGTTTCTTAGACGTCAGGTGGCACTTTTCGGGGAAATGTGCGCGGAACCCCTATTTGTTTATTTTTCTAA
ATACATTCAAATATGTATCCGCTCATGAGACAATAACCCTGATAAATGCTTCAATAATATTGAAAAAGGA
AGAGTATGAGTATTCAACATTTCCGTGTCGCCCTTATTCCCTTTTTTGCGGCATTTTGCCTTCCTGTTTT
TGCTCACCCAGAAACGCTGGTGAAAGTAAAAGATGCTGAAGATCAGTTGGGTGCACGAGTGGGTTACATC
GAACTGGATCTCAACAGCGGTAAGATCCTTGAGAGTTTTCGCCCCGAAGAACGTTTTCCAATGATGAGCA
CTTTTAAAGTTCTGCTATGTGGCGCGGTATTATCCCGTGTTGACGCCGGGCAAGAGCAACTCGGTCGCCG
CATACACTATTCTCAGAATGACTTGGTTGAGTACTCACCAGTCACAGAAAAGCATCTTACGGATGGCATG
ACAGTAAGAGAATTATGCAGTGCTGCCATAACCATGAGTGATAACACTGCGGCCAACTTACTTCTGACAA
CGATCGGAGGACCGAAGGAGCTAACCGCTTTTTTGCACAACATGGGGGATCATGTAACTCGCCTTGATCG
TTGGGAACCGGAGCTGAATGAAGCCATACCAAACGACGAGCGTGACACCACGATGCCTGCAGCAATGGCA
ACAACGTTGCGCAAACTATTAACTGGCGAACTACTTACTCTAGCTTCCCGGCAACAATTAATAGACTGGA
TGGAGGCGGATAAAGTTGCAGGACCACTTCTGCGCTCGGCCCTTCCGGCTGGCTGGTTTATTGCTGATAA
ATCTGGAGCCGGTGAGCGTGGGTCTCGCGGTATCATTGCAGCACTGGGGCCAGATGGTAAGCCCTCCCGT
ATCGTAGTTATCTACACGACGGGGAGTCAGGCAACTATGGATGAACGAAATAGACAGATCGCTGAGATAG
GTGCCTCACTGATTAAGCATTGGTAACTGTCAGACCAAGTTTACTCATATATACTTTAGATTGATTTAAA
ACTTCATTTTTAATTTAAAAGGATCTAGGTGAAGATCCTTTTTGATAATCTCATGACCAAAATCCCTTAA
CGTGAGTTTTCGTTCCACTGAGCGTCAGACCCCGTAGAAAAGATCAAAGGATCTTCTTGAGATCCTTTTT
TTCTGCGCGTAATCTGCTGCTTGCAAACAAAAAAACCACCGCTACCAGCGGTGGTTTGTTTGCCGGATCA
AGAGCTACCAACTCTTTTTCCGAAGGTAACTGGCTTCAGCAGAGCGCAGATACCAAATACTGTTCTTCTA
GTGTAGCCGTAGTTAGGCCACCACTTCAAGAACTCTGTAGCACCGCCTACATACCTCGCTCTGCTAATCC
TGTTACCAGTGGCTGCTGCCAGTGGCGATAAGTCGTGTCTTACCGGGTTGGACTCAAGACGATAGTTACC
GGATAAGGCGCAGCGGTCGGGCTGAACGGGGGGTTCGTGCACACAGCCCAGCTTGGAGCGAACGACCTAC
ACCGAACTGAGATACCTACAGCGTGAGCTATGAGAAAGCGCCACGCTTCCCGAAGGGAGAAAGGCGGACA
GGTATCCGGTAAGCGGCAGGGTCGGAACAGGAGAGCGCACGAGGGAGCTTCCAGGGGGAAACGCCTGGTA
TCTTTATAGTCCTGTCGGGTTTCGCCACCTCTGACTTGAGCGTCGATTTTTGTGATGCTCGTCAGGGGGG
CGGAGCCTATGGAAAAACGCCAGCAACGCGGCCTTTTTACGGTTCCTGGCCTTTTGCTGGCCTTTTGCTC
ACATGTTCTTTCCTGCGTTATCCCCTGATTCTGTGGATAACCGTATTACCGCCTTTGAGTGAGCTGATAC
CGCTCGCCGCAGCCGAACGACCGAGCGCAGCGAGTCAGTGAGCGAGGAAGCGGAAGAGCGCCCAATACGC
AAACCGCCTCTCCCCGCGCGTTGGCCGATTCATTAATGCAGCTGGCACGACAGGTTTCCCGACTGGAAAG
CGGGCAGTGAGCGCAACGCAATTAATGTGAGTTAGCTCACTCATTAGGCACCCCAGGCTTTACACTTTAT
GCTTCCGGCTCGTATGTTGTGTGGAATTGTGAGCGGATAACAATTTCACACAGGAAACAGCTATGACCAT
GATTACGCCAAGCTCTAGCTAGAGGTCGACCAATTCTCATGTTTGACAGCTTATCATCGCAGATCCGGGC
AACGTTGTTGCCATTGCTGCAGGCGCAGAACTGGTAGGTATGGAAGATCTATACATTGAATCAATATTGG
CAATTAGCCATATTAGTCATTGGTTATATAGCATAAATCAATATTGGCTATTGGCCATTGCATACGTTGT
ATCTATATCATAATATGTACATTTATATTGGCTCATGTCCAATATGACCGC
Features (pLannotate 1.2.2; 18 found; start..end, strand, type, name):
      7..386     +  enhancer       CMV enhancer: human cytomegalovirus immediate early enhancer
    388..587     +  promoter       CMV promoter: human cytomegalovirus (CMV) immediate early promoter
    655..693     +  misc_feature   Ad SA (fragment): adenovirus major late transcript splice acceptor (Friedrich and Soriano, 1991)
    726..935     -  CDS            PTP (fragment): TERM_ADE02 - Experimental evidence at protein level: Swiss-Prot protein existence level 1. Protein covalently bound to the viral DNA that acts as a primer for viral genomic replication by DNA strand displacement. Assembles on the viral origin of replication in an initiation complex with viral polymerase, DBP, host NFIA and host POU2F1/OCT1. During initiation, the polymerase covalently couples the first dCTP with Ser- 580 of pTP. The terminal protein stimulates the template activity over 20 fold compared to protein-free templates. Neo-synthesized viral genomes are linked to two preterminal prot
    966..1055    +  intron         chimeric intron (fragment): chimera between introns from adenovirus and immunoglobulin heavy chain genes
   1074..1120    +  CDS            IgH signal sequence (fragment): signal sequence from the mouse immunoglobulin heavy chain variable region
   4200..4784    +  CDS            Cd4 (fragment): CD4_RAT - Experimental evidence at protein level: Swiss-Prot protein existence level 1. Integral membrane glycoprotein that plays an essential role in the immune response and serves multiple functions in responses against both external and internal offenses. In T-cells, functions primarily as a coreceptor for MHC class II molecule:peptide complex. The antigens presented by class II peptides are derived from extracellular proteins while class I peptides are derived from cytosolic proteins. Interacts simultaneously with the T-cell receptor (TCR) and the MHC class II presented by antigen presenti
   4944..4999    +  polyA_signal   β-globin poly(A) signal: rabbit β-globin polyadenylation signal (Gil and Proudfoot, 1987)
   5513..7194    -  rep_origin     oriP (fragment): Epstein-Barr virus oriP replication origin (Yates et al., 2000)
   7321..7425    +  promoter       AmpR promoter: bla
   7426..8286    +  CDS            AmpR: β-lactamase; bla; confers resistance to ampicillin, carbenicillin, and related antibiotics
   8457..9045    +  rep_origin     ori: high-copy-number ColE1/pMB1/pBR322/pUC origin of replication
   9228..9320    +  CDS            lacI (fragment): lac repressor; lacI; The lac repressor binds to the lac operator to inhibit transcription in E. coli. This inhibition can be relieved by adding lactose or isopropyl-β-D-thiogalactopyranoside (IPTG).
   9333..9354    +  protein_bind   CAP binding site: CAP binding activates transcription in the presence of cAMP. E. coli catabolite activator protein
   9369..9399    +  promoter       lac promoter: promoter for the E. coli lac operon
   9407..9423    +  protein_bind   lac operator: The lac repressor binds to the lac operator to inhibit transcription in E. coli. This inhibition can be relieved by adding lactose or isopropyl-β-D-thiogalactopyranoside (IPTG). lac repressor encoded by lacI
   9493..9509    +  promoter       tet promoter (fragment): E. coli promoter for tetracycline efflux protein gene
   9519..9544    -  CDS            bla(M) (fragment): β-lactamase lacking the signal sequence; bla(M); allows cytosolic expression of β-lactamase
