[The description below was written by a language model from this plasmid's Addgene catalogue record and pLannotate feature annotations shown in this document.]
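Description:
PFA0445w-bio-His is a mammalian expression plasmid built on the pTT3 backbone for producing a soluble, tagged recombinant form of the Plasmodium falciparum protein PFA0445w, an LCCL domain-containing protein. It is propagated in E. coli through a high-copy ColE1/pUC-type origin with ampicillin selection from the β-lactamase gene. The backbone also carries an Epstein-Barr virus oriP element, which supports episomal maintenance in mammalian cells that supply EBNA1. Short lac and tet promoter remnants near the bacterial origin appear to be backbone leftovers with no stated role.

Expression is driven by the CMV enhancer and promoter, followed by adenovirus-derived leader and splice sequences and a chimeric intron fragment that typically boost transcript processing and translation. Transcripts terminate at a rabbit β-globin polyadenylation signal. A fragment of a mouse immunoglobulin heavy chain signal sequence sits just upstream of the insert region and would direct the protein into the secretory pathway. The roughly 3 kb insert was made by gene synthesis and cloned between retained NotI and AscI sites. All potential N-linked glycosylation sites were removed by substituting alanine for the serine or threonine in each sequon, which prevents glycosylation by the mammalian host.

The coding sequence is fused at its C terminus to backbone-encoded rat CD4 domains 3 and 4, a biotinylation sequence and a 6xHis tag. Only the CD4 portion is annotated in the feature table, and the insert itself is not annotated. The biotinylation sequence allows enzymatic monobiotinylation, which is suited to oriented capture on streptavidin, while the His tag allows metal-affinity purification. The construct belongs to a library of merozoite cell surface and secreted recombinant proteins.
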