Addgene plasmid #50811: PFA0445w-bio-His
Purpose: Expresses enzymatically monobiotinylated full length PFA0445w
Depositing lab: Gavin Wright. Depositing organization: Wellcome Sanger Institute. Publication: Towards a comprehensive Plasmodium falciparum merozoite cell surface and secreted recombinant protein library. Zenonos ZA, Rayner JC, Wright GJ. Malar J. 2014 Mar 12;13(1):93. doi: 10.1186/1475-2875-13-93. PubMed 24620899.
Backbone
  Vector backbone: pTT3
  Backbone manufacturer: Yves Durocher
  Backbone size w/o insert (bp): 6670
  Modifications to backbone: Addition of CD4, biotinylation sequence, 6xhis tags
  Vector type: Mammalian Expression
Growth in bacteria
  Bacterial resistance: Ampicillin, 100 μg/mL
  Growth temperature: 37°C
  Growth strain: Top10
  Copy number: High Copy
Gene/Insert
  Gene/Insert name: PFA0445w (alt name: LCCL domain containing-protein)
  Species: P. falciparum
  Insert size (bp): 3041
  Mutation: all potential N-linked glycosylation sites (N-X-S/T, where X is not proline) were systematically removed by substituting alanine for serine/threonine at these sites.
  Promoter: CMV
  Tag / fusion protein: ratCD4d3+4,biotinylation sequence, 6xHis (C terminal on backbone)
  Cloning method: Restriction Enzyme; 5′ cloning site NotI (not destroyed); 3′ cloning site AscI (not destroyed)
  Sequencing primers: 5′ CMV-F; 3′ EBVori-F (5'-CCACTCAGTGTTGGCAAATG-3')
Resource information
  A portion of this plasmid was derived from a plasmid made by: pTT3 was obtained from Yves Durocher, National Research Council of Canada
Terms and licenses: Academic/Nonprofit Terms; Industry Terms: Not Available to Industry
Depositor comments: Made by gene synthesis
How to cite: PFA0445w-bio-His was a gift from Gavin Wright (Addgene plasmid # 50811 ; http://n2t.net/addgene:50811 ; RRID:Addgene_50811)
