>Addgene plasmid #50811 | PFA0445w-bio-His | addgene partial sequence | sequence record 78610 | EBVori-F
GTCAGAGAACCCCTTTGTGTTTGGTCCCCCCCCGTGTCACATGTGGAACAGGGCCCAGTTGGCAAGTTGT
ACCAACCAACTGAAGGGATTACATGCACTGCCCCGCGAAGAAGGGGCAGAGATGTCGTAGTCAGGTTTAG
TTCGTCCGGGGCGGGGATCGATCCTCTAGCTAGAGATCTCCGAGGGATCTCGACCAAATGATTTGCCCTC
CCATATGTCCTTCCGAGTGAGAGACACAAAAAATTCCAACACACTATTGCAATGAAAATAAATTTCCTTT
ATTAGCCAGAGGTCGAGGTCGGGGGATCCTTAATTAATCACGTGTCTAGACTCAATGGTGGTGATGGTGG
TGGGGGCCCAGAGGGGCCAGAGGAGGCAGGTTCCTGTCCCTGTGGTTCCACAGCATCTTCTGGGCGTCCA
GGATGTGGTGCAGGCTGCCGGAATTCAACCCTTTGGATAAAACCTGGATCTTGGAGTCCATCTTGACCTC
TTCACCTTCACTCAGTAGACATTGCCACACCCCTGCTTCAGGGGCCTGCACTTGAATCACTTTCTCCTGC
CTGGAGACCCTGGCCTCCTGATTCTCCTGCTTCAAGATCAGTCTCATCTTGGGTGAGGTGGGTCCCATCA
CCTCACAGGTCAAAGTGTTGCTGTCGGGCTGAGTCACTTTCATCACCACCAGGTTCACTTCCTGATACAG
TATCCCTCTGTCCAGAGTCAGGGTCAGGTTGCCAGAACCAGCAAACTGAAGGGAGACCTGGGGTATCTGA
AGGGTGAGTGGGAGCGTTTCGGACAGCTGGAACTTGGGGTTGCTAGTAGACTTCTGCACAGACACCTTTT
GGTTCTTT
