>Addgene plasmid #50811 | PFA0445w-bio-His | addgene partial sequence | sequence record 79448 | CMV-F 5'-CGCAAATGGGCGGTAGGCGTG-3'
ACCGTCAGATCCTCACTCTCTTCCGCATCGCTGTCTGCGAGGGCCAGCTGTTGGGCTCGCGGTTGAGGAC
AAACTCTTCGCGGTCTTTCCAGTACTCTTGGATCGGAAACCCGTCGGCCTCCGAACGGTACTCCGCCACC
GAGGGACCTGAGCGAGTCCGCATCGACCGGATCGGAAAACCTCTCGAGAAAGGCGTCTAACCAGTCACAG
TCGCAAGGTAGGCTGAGCACCGTGGCGGGCGGCAGCGGGTGGCGGTCGGGGTTGTTTCTGGCGGAGGTGC
TGCTGATGATGTAATTAAAGTAGGCGGTCTTGAGACGGCGGATGGTCGAGGTGAGGTGTGGCAGGCTTGA
GATCCAGCTGTTGGGGTGAGTACTCCCTCTCAAAAGCGGGCATTACTTCTGCGCTAAGATTGTCAGTTTC
CAAAAACGAGGAGGATTTGATATTCACCTGGCCCGATCTGGCCATACACTTGAGTGACAATGACATCCAC
TTTGCCTTTCTCTCCACAGGTGTCCACTCCCAGGTCCAAGTTTGCCACCATGGAGTTTCAGACCCAGGTA
CTCATGTCCCTGCTGCTCTGCATGTCTGGTGCGGCCGCAAAAGCCCCTGAGACAAGCCTGGAAAAGATCA
CCGAGTTCCGGCAGCAGCACAGAAAGACCCTGGACGGCAGACTGTGCGCCGCTGCCTTCCTGCACGACGA
CCAGACCTACACCAACTGCGCCACCAGCCTGAGCCCCGATGGCACATCTGGCCGCGAGTGGTGCTACGTG
GAAGTGCAGCTGCTGGGCAAGGGCAGCAGA
